>Addgene plasmid #135858 | D44_Ld_180090 | addgene full sequence | sequence record 274512 | Addgene NGS Result
GACATTGATTATTGACTAGTTATTAATAGTAATCAATTACGGGGTCATTAGTTCATAGCCCATATATGGA
GTTCCGCGTTACATAACTTACGGTAAATGGCCCGCCTGGCTGACCGCCCAACGACCCCCGCCCATTGACG
TCAATAATGACGTATGTTCCCATAGTAACGCCAATAGGGACTTTCCATTGACGTCAATGGGTGGAGTATT
TACGGTAAACTGCCCACTTGGCAGTACATCAAGTGTATCATATGCCAAGTCCGCCCCCTATTGACGTCAA
TGACGGTAAATGGCCCGCCTGGCATTATGCCCAGTACATGACCTTACGGGACTTTCCTACTTGGCAGTAC
ATCTACGTATTAGTCATCGCTATTACCATGGTGATGCGGTTTTGGCAGTACACCAATGGGCGTGGATAGC
GGTTTGACTCACGGGGATTTCCAAGTCTCCACCCCATTGACGTCAATGGGAGTTTGTTTTGGCACCAAAA
TCAACGGGACTTTCCAAAATGTCGTAATAACCCCGCCCCGTTGACGCAAATGGGCGGTAGGCGTGTACGG
TGGGAGGTCTATATAAGCAGAGCTCGTTTAGTGAACCGTCAGATCCTCACTCTCTTCCGCATCGCTGTCT
GCGAGGGCCAGCTGTTGGGCTCGCGGTTGAGGACAAACTCTTCGCGGTCTTTCCAGTACTCTTGGATCGG
AAACCCGTCGGCCTCCGAACGGTACTCCGCCACCGAGGGACCTGAGCGAGTCCGCATCGACCGGATCGGA
AAACCTCTCGAGAAAGGCGTCTAACCAGTCACAGTCGCAAGGTAGGCTGAGCACCGTGGCGGGCGGCAGC
GGGTGGCGGTCGGGGTTGTTTCTGGCGGAGGTGCTGCTGATGATGTAATTAAAGTAGGCGGTCTTGAGAC
GGCGGATGGTCGAGGTGAGGTGTGGCAGGCTTGAGATCCAGCTGTTGGGGTGAGTACTCCCTCTCAAAAG
CGGGCATTACTTCTGCGCTAAGATTGTCAGTTTCCAAAAACGAGGAGGATTTGATATTCACCTGGCCCGA
TCTGGCCATACACTTGAGTGACAATGACATCCACTTTGCCTTTCTCTCCACAGGTGTCCACTCCCAGGTC
CAAGTTTGCCACCATGGAGTTTCAGACCCAGGTACTCATGTCCCTGCTGCTCTGCATGTCTGGTGCGGCC
GCCACCGTGACCGTGGTCACAACAGAAGGCGGCCTGGCCCTGGAAGCCATCGGCTACCCCAACGACGTCG
TGCGGCTGACCGCCAAGCCCGGCGACAAGTGGACCTACCAGCCCGACGGCATCATCCTGCCCGACGCCGT
GGCTCTGCAGGCCACCAAAGGCGCCTCCGACGCCCAGTGGTCCATCCCCCACGGCAAGTGCATGCTGACC
ATCAGCATGGCCCCTCCCCACGTGCGCTTCGAGTTCAGCTGTCACGGCAGCAGCCTGGTGGAAGTGACCG
CCTTCGCCGATGCCATGGCTGCCCCCGAAGTGAACTTCACCTTCCCTGCCGCCCAGACTATGTACGGACT
GGCCGAGCACGCCGCCGACCTGCCTCTGAGAGGCGGCAACGTGTACGAGATGTACAACACCGACACCTTC
CAGTACAGCGTGAACAGCACCGAGGCCCTGTACGGCGTGATCCCCTTCATCATGGCCTACGCCCCCAAGT
CTACCTGCGGCGTGCTGTTCCTGAACCCCAGCGAGACAAACGTGGGCGTGTCCGCCGATAGCGCCGCTCC
CAGCTGCCAGTGGAAGCCTGAAGTGGGCGCCATCGACATCTTTTTTCTGCCCGGACCCACCCCCACCAAG
GTCCAGCAGCAGCATGCCGCCCTGACCGGCGCCACAGTGATGCCCCCTTACTTCAGCCTGGGCCTGCACC
AGTGCCGGTGGAACTACCTGAACACCAAGGACTGCCTGAGCGTGGACGAGGGCTTCGACACCCACAACAT
GCCCTACGACGTGCTGTGGCTGGACATCGAGCACACCGATAAGAAGAAGTACTTTACCTGGGACCCCTAC
ACCTTTCCCGACCCCAAGGCCCTGACAGACGCCCTGGCCAGCAAGGGCAGAAAGCTGGTCACCGTGCGGG
ACCCTCACGTGAAGCGGGATGAGGGCTACTACGTGCACAACGAGGCCCAGAAAGGCGGCTACTATGTGAA
GGACGCCAGCGGCGAGGACTACGTGGGCAAGTGTTGGCCCGGCAGCTCCAGCTGGCCCGACTTCTTCAAC
ACCCGGACCAGAGTGTGGTACAGCCAGTTCTTCCACGACGACAGATACCCTGGCGGCAGCCGGGACATCC
ACACCTGGGTGGACATGAACGAGCCCAGCGTGTTCGGCGGCGAGCGGGGCACAATGCCTAAGACCGCCGT
GCACAGCCTGGACAACGGCCACACCGTGGAACACAGATTCGTGCATAACGCCTACAGCTTCTATAGCGTG
CAGGCAGTGCACAAGGGCATGCTCGAGGCTGGCGGCCCTAACACCGCCCCTGAGCGGCCCTTTATCCTGA
CCAGAAGCTTCTTCAGCGGCTCCCAGAGATACGCCGCCATGTGGACCGGCGATAACATGGCCAGATGGGA
CCACCTGGAAAACAGCATCCCCGAGCTGCTGAGCCTGAGCATCTCCAACTACCCTTTCTGCGGCTGCGAT
ATCGGCGGATTCTTCTTCGACCCCGAAGAGGAACTGTTCGTGCGGTGGATGCAGGCCGGGGTGTTCGTCC
CTTTCTACCGGGCCCACAGCCATCTGGACACCAAGCGGAGAGAGCCCTGGACCTTCAGCGCCGAAGCCCA
GTCTCTCGTGCGCAGCGCCCTCGCCCTGCGCTACGCCATGCTGCCTTACCTGTACACAACCTTCTACCAC
GCCCACACCGAGGGCAACACCATCATGCGGCCCCTGTTCTACGAGTTCCCCCGGCAGAGCGAGCTGAGAG
AGGTGCAGAACACCTACCTGTTCGGCCCCAGCATCCTCGTCCGGCCCGTCGTGAAGCCTAGCGTGACCGA
AGTCACAGTGCCCCTGCCCAAAGAGGCCCTCTGGTACAACTACTTCTCCGGCGAGCTGGCCGTGGGCCAG
CACACCATGCCCGTGGACAAGGACACCATCCCCATGTTTCTGAGGGGCGGACACATCGTGCCCATGAAGC
TGAGACTGCGGCGGAGCAGCTTCGCCGCCAGACTGGACCCTTTCACCCTGTTTGTGGCCCTGAATGCCCA
GGGCAACTCCTACGGCGATCTGTACATCGACGACGGCACCACCTACGACTACAAAAAGGGCGCCTTCGTG
CACCGGGCCTTCAGCTACAGCAACCAGGTGCTGCAGAACTCCGCCTACCCTAACAGCCCCGGCACCAGCG
GCCTGTACAACGCCGTGAATGCCGTGGAAAGAGTGGTCATCTACGGCTATGTGGGAAAGGTGTCCAAGGC
CGTGCTGAATACCCGGGTGGACGAAACCGAGGTGGCCACCCCCCTGGAATTCGAGCAGCTGGGCCAGACA
GTGGTCGTCCGGAAGCCTTCTGTGCTGGTGGCCGCCGATTGGATCATCAGCTTCGAGAACGAAGGCGCGC
CCGGCAGCCTGCACCACATCCTGGACGCCCAGAAGATGCTGTGGAACCACAGGGACAGGAACCTGCCTCC
TCTGGCCCCTCTGGGCCCCCACCACCATCACCACCATTGAGTCTAGACACGTGATTAATTAAGGATCCCC
CGACCTCGACCTCTGGCTAATAAAGGAAATTTATTTTCATTGCAATAGTGTGTTGGAATTTTTTGTGTCT
CTCACTCGGAAGGACATATGGGAGGGCAAATCATTTGGTCGAGATCCCTCGGAGATCTCTAGCTAGAGGA
TCGATCCCCGCCCCGGACGAACTAAACCTGACTACGACATCTCTGCCCCTTCTTCGCGGGGCAGTGCATG
TAATCCCTTCAGTTGGTTGGTACAACTTGCCAACTGGGCCCTGTTCCACATGTGACACGGGGGGGGACCA
AACACAAAGGGGTTCTCTGACTGTAGTTGACATCCTTATAAATGGATGTGCACATTTGCCAACACTGAGT
GGCTTTCATCCTGGAGCAGACTTTGCAGTCTGTGGACTGCAACACAACATTGCCTTTATGTGTAACTCTT
GGCTGAAGCTCTTACACCAATGCTGGGGGACATGTACCTCCCAGGGGCCCAGGAAGACTACGGGAGGCTA
CACCAACGTCAATCAGAGGGGCCTGTGTAGCTACCGATAAGCGGACCCTCAAGAGGGCATTAGCAATAGT
GTTTATAAGGCCCCCTTGTTAACCCTAAACGGGTAGCATATGCTTCCCGGGTAGTAGTATATACTATCCA
GACTAACCCTAATTCAATAGCATATGTTACCCAACGGGAAGCATATGCTATCGAATTAGGGTTAGTAAAA
GGGTCCTAAGGAACAGCGATATCTCCCACCCCATGAGCTGTCACGGTTTTATTTACATGGGGTCAGGATT
CCACGAGGGTAGTGAACCATTTTAGTCACAAGGGCAGTGGCTGAAGATCAAGGAGCGGGCAGTGAACTCT
CCTGAATCTTCGCCTGCTTCTTCATTCTCCTTCGTTTAGCTAATAGAATAACTGCTGAGTTGTGAACAGT
AAGGTGTATGTGAGGTGCTCGAAAACAAGGTTTCAGGTGACGCCCCCAGAATAAAATTTGGACGGGGGGT
TCAGTGGTGGCATTGTGCTATGACACCAATATAACCCTCACAAACCCCTTGGGCAATAAATACTAGTGTA
GGAATGAAACATTCTGAATATCTTTAACAATAGAAATCCATGGGGTGGGGACAAGCCGTAAAGACTGGAT
GTCCATCTCACACGAATTTATGGCTATGGGCAACACATAATCCTAGTGCAATATGATACTGGGGTTATTA
AGATGTGTCCCAGGCAGGGACCAAGACAGGTGAACCATGTTGTTACACTCTATTTGTAACAAGGGGAAAG
AGAGTGGACGCCGACAGCAGCGGACTCCACTGGTTGTCTCTAACACCCCCGAAAATTAAACGGGGCTCCA
CGCCAATGGGGCCCATAAACAAAGACAAGTGGCCACTCTTTTTTTTGAAATTGTGGAGTGGGGGCACGCG
TCAGCCCCCACACGCCGCCCTGCGGTTTTGGACTGTAAAATAAGGGTGTAATAACTTGGCTGATTGTAAC
CCCGCTAACCACTGCGGTCAAACCACTTGCCCACAAAACCACTAATGGCACCCCGGGGAATACCTGCATA
AGTAGGTGGGCGGGCCAAGATAGGGGCGCGATTGCTGCGATCTGGAGGACAAATTACACACACTTGCGCC
TGAGCGCCAAGCACAGGGTTGTTGGTCCTCATATTCACGAGGTCGCTGAGAGCACGGTGGGCTAATGTTG
CCATGGGTAGCATATACTACCCAAATATCTGGATAGCATATGCTATCCTAATCTATATCTGGGTAGCATA
GGCTATCCTAATCTATATCTGGGTAGCATATGCTATCCTAATCTATATCTGGGTAGTATATGCTATCCTA
ATTTATATCTGGGTAGCATAGGCTATCCTAATCTATATCTGGGTAGCATATGCTATCCTAATCTATATCT
GGGTAGTATATGCTATCCTAATCTGTATCCGGGTAGCATATGCTATCCTAATAGAGATTAGGGTAGTATA
TGCTATCCTAATTTATATCTGGGTAGCATATACTACCCAAATATCTGGATAGCATATGCTATCCTAATCT
ATATCTGGGTAGCATATGCTATCCTAATCTATATCTGGGTAGCATAGGCTATCCTAATCTATATCTGGGT
AGCATATGCTATCCTAATCTATATCTGGGTAGTATATGCTATCCTAATTTATATCTGGGTAGCATAGGCT
ATCCTAATCTATATCTGGGTAGCATATGCTATCCTAATCTATATCTGGGTAGTATATGCTATCCTAATCT
GTATCCGGGTAGCATATGCTATCCTCATGATAAGCTGTCAAACATGAGAATTTTCTTGAAGACGAAAGGG
CCTCGTGATACGCCTATTTTTATAGGTTAATGTCATGATAATAATGGTTTCTTAGACGTCAGGTGGCACT
TTTCGGGGAAATGTGCGCGGAACCCCTATTTGTTTATTTTTCTAAATACATTCAAATATGTATCCGCTCA
TGAGACAATAACCCTGATAAATGCTTCAATAATATTGAAAAAGGAAGAGTATGAGTATTCAACATTTCCG
TGTCGCCCTTATTCCCTTTTTTGCGGCATTTTGCCTTCCTGTTTTTGCTCACCCAGAAACGCTGGTGAAA
GTAAAAGATGCTGAAGATCAGTTGGGTGCACGAGTGGGTTACATCGAACTGGATCTCAACAGCGGTAAGA
TCCTTGAGAGTTTTCGCCCCGAAGAACGTTTTCCAATGATGAGCACTTTTAAAGTTCTGCTATGTGGCGC
GGTATTATCCCGTGTTGACGCCGGGCAAGAGCAACTCGGTCGCCGCATACACTATTCTCAGAATGACTTG
GTTGAGTACTCACCAGTCACAGAAAAGCATCTTACGGATGGCATGACAGTAAGAGAATTATGCAGTGCTG
CCATAACCATGAGTGATAACACTGCGGCCAACTTACTTCTGACAACGATCGGAGGACCGAAGGAGCTAAC
CGCTTTTTTGCACAACATGGGGGATCATGTAACTCGCCTTGATCGTTGGGAACCGGAGCTGAATGAAGCC
ATACCAAACGACGAGCGTGACACCACGATGCCTGCAGCAATGGCAACAACGTTGCGCAAACTATTAACTG
GCGAACTACTTACTCTAGCTTCCCGGCAACAATTAATAGACTGGATGGAGGCGGATAAAGTTGCAGGACC
ACTTCTGCGCTCGGCCCTTCCGGCTGGCTGGTTTATTGCTGATAAATCTGGAGCCGGTGAGCGTGGGTCT
CGCGGTATCATTGCAGCACTGGGGCCAGATGGTAAGCCCTCCCGTATCGTAGTTATCTACACGACGGGGA
GTCAGGCAACTATGGATGAACGAAATAGACAGATCGCTGAGATAGGTGCCTCACTGATTAAGCATTGGTA
ACTGTCAGACCAAGTTTACTCATATATACTTTAGATTGATTTAAAACTTCATTTTTAATTTAAAAGGATC
TAGGTGAAGATCCTTTTTGATAATCTCATGACCAAAATCCCTTAACGTGAGTTTTCGTTCCACTGAGCGT
CAGACCCCGTAGAAAAGATCAAAGGATCTTCTTGAGATCCTTTTTTTCTGCGCGTAATCTGCTGCTTGCA
AACAAAAAAACCACCGCTACCAGCGGTGGTTTGTTTGCCGGATCAAGAGCTACCAACTCTTTTTCCGAAG
GTAACTGGCTTCAGCAGAGCGCAGATACCAAATACTGTTCTTCTAGTGTAGCCGTAGTTAGGCCACCACT
TCAAGAACTCTGTAGCACCGCCTACATACCTCGCTCTGCTAATCCTGTTACCAGTGGCTGCTGCCAGTGG
CGATAAGTCGTGTCTTACCGGGTTGGACTCAAGACGATAGTTACCGGATAAGGCGCAGCGGTCGGGCTGA
ACGGGGGGTTCGTGCACACAGCCCAGCTTGGAGCGAACGACCTACACCGAACTGAGATACCTACAGCGTG
AGCTATGAGAAAGCGCCACGCTTCCCGAAGGGAGAAAGGCGGACAGGTATCCGGTAAGCGGCAGGGTCGG
AACAGGAGAGCGCACGAGGGAGCTTCCAGGGGGAAACGCCTGGTATCTTTATAGTCCTGTCGGGTTTCGC
CACCTCTGACTTGAGCGTCGATTTTTGTGATGCTCGTCAGGGGGGCGGAGCCTATGGAAAAACGCCAGCA
ACGCGGCCTTTTTACGGTTCCTGGCCTTTTGCTGGCCTTTTGCTCACATGTTCTTTCCTGCGTTATCCCC
TGATTCTGTGGATAACCGTATTACCGCCTTTGAGTGAGCTGATACCGCTCGCCGCAGCCGAACGACCGAG
CGCAGCGAGTCAGTGAGCGAGGAAGCGGAAGAGCGCCCAATACGCAAACCGCCTCTCCCCGCGCGTTGGC
CGATTCATTAATGCAGCTGGCACGACAGGTTTCCCGACTGGAAAGCGGGCAGTGAGCGCAACGCAATTAA
TGTGAGTTAGCTCACTCATTAGGCACCCCAGGCTTTACACTTTATGCTTCCGGCTCGTATGTTGTGTGGA
ATTGTGAGCGGATAACAATTTCACACAGGAAACAGCTATGACCATGATTACGCCAAGCTCTAGCTAGAGG
TCGACCAATTCTCATGTTTGACAGCTTATCATCGCAGATCCGGGCAACGTTGTTGCCATTGCTGCAGGCG
CAGAACTGGTAGGTATGGAAGATCTATACATTGAATCAATATTGGCAATTAGCCATATTAGTCATTGGTT
ATATAGCATAAATCAATATTGGCTATTGGCCATTGCATACGTTGTATCTATATCATAATATGTACATTTA
TATTGGCTCATGTCCAATATGACCGCCATGTT
Features (pLannotate 1.2.2; 17 found; start..end, strand, type, name):
      1..380     +  enhancer       CMV enhancer: human cytomegalovirus immediate early enhancer
    382..581     +  promoter       CMV promoter: human cytomegalovirus (CMV) immediate early promoter
    649..687     +  misc_feature   Ad SA (fragment): adenovirus major late transcript splice acceptor (Friedrich and Soriano, 1991)
    720..929     -  CDS            PTP (fragment): TERM_ADE02 - Experimental evidence at protein level: Swiss-Prot protein existence level 1. Protein covalently bound to the viral DNA that acts as a primer for viral genomic replication by DNA strand displacement. Assembles on the viral origin of replication in an initiation complex with viral polymerase, DBP, host NFIA and host POU2F1/OCT1. During initiation, the polymerase covalently couples the first dCTP with Ser- 580 of pTP. The terminal protein stimulates the template activity over 20 fold compared to protein-free templates. Neo-synthesized viral genomes are linked to two preterminal prot
    960..1049    +  intron         chimeric intron (fragment): chimera between introns from adenovirus and immunoglobulin heavy chain genes
   1068..1114    +  CDS            IgH signal sequence (fragment): signal sequence from the mouse immunoglobulin heavy chain variable region
   3729..3784    +  polyA_signal   β-globin poly(A) signal: rabbit β-globin polyadenylation signal (Gil and Proudfoot, 1987)
   4298..5979    -  rep_origin     oriP (fragment): Epstein-Barr virus oriP replication origin (Yates et al., 2000)
   6106..6210    +  promoter       AmpR promoter: bla
   6211..7071    +  CDS            AmpR: β-lactamase; bla; confers resistance to ampicillin, carbenicillin, and related antibiotics
   7242..7830    +  rep_origin     ori: high-copy-number ColE1/pMB1/pBR322/pUC origin of replication
   8013..8105    +  CDS            lacI (fragment): lac repressor; lacI; The lac repressor binds to the lac operator to inhibit transcription in E. coli. This inhibition can be relieved by adding lactose or isopropyl-β-D-thiogalactopyranoside (IPTG).
   8118..8139    +  protein_bind   CAP binding site: CAP binding activates transcription in the presence of cAMP. E. coli catabolite activator protein
   8154..8184    +  promoter       lac promoter: promoter for the E. coli lac operon
   8192..8208    +  protein_bind   lac operator: The lac repressor binds to the lac operator to inhibit transcription in E. coli. This inhibition can be relieved by adding lactose or isopropyl-β-D-thiogalactopyranoside (IPTG). lac repressor encoded by lacI
   8278..8294    +  promoter       tet promoter (fragment): E. coli promoter for tetracycline efflux protein gene
   8304..8329    -  CDS            bla(M) (fragment): β-lactamase lacking the signal sequence; bla(M); allows cytosolic expression of β-lactamase
