[The description below was written by a language model from this plasmid's Addgene catalogue record and pLannotate feature annotations shown in this document.]
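Description:
D44_Ld_180090 is a mammalian expression plasmid built on the pTT3 backbone, designed to produce the ectodomain of a Leishmania donovani protein annotated as a putative alpha glucosidase II subunit (LDPBK_180090) as a secreted recombinant protein. The full sequenced record is 8,502 nt, consistent with the 6,132 bp backbone plus a 2,370 bp insert. In bacteria it is maintained at high copy through a ColE1/pUC-type origin and selected with ampicillin via the bla gene. Remnants of lac regulatory elements (a lacI fragment, CAP site, lac promoter and operator) and small tet promoter and bla fragments are backbone leftovers with no evident role in expression.

Transcription is driven by the human CMV immediate-early enhancer and promoter. This is followed by adenovirus-derived leader and splice sequences, including a splice acceptor fragment and a chimeric intron fragment; the antisense "PTP" hit is most likely an annotation artefact of this adenoviral leader region. A partial mouse immunoglobulin heavy chain signal sequence sits directly upstream of the unannotated stretch between about 1,115 and 3,728, where the insert must lie, and would direct the ectodomain into the secretory pathway. According to the catalogue entry, the insert carries a C-terminal biotinylation sequence and His tag, although the feature table does not annotate these. Such tags allow affinity purification and capture on streptavidin. A rabbit β-globin polyadenylation signal terminates the transcript. The Epstein-Barr virus oriP fragment permits episomal maintenance in cells expressing EBNA1, which supports high-yield transient expression. The plasmid belongs to a set used to study L. donovani cell surface and secreted proteins.
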