Addgene plasmid #135858: D44_Ld_180090
Purpose: Expression of Leishmania donovani ectodomain in mammalian cells
Depositing lab: Gavin Wright. Publication: Systematic identification of genes encoding cell surface and secreted proteins that are essential for in vitro growth and infection in Leishmania donovani. Roberts AJ, Ong HB, Clare S, Brandt C, Harcourt K, Franssen SU, Cotton JA, Muller-Sienerth N, Wright GJ. PLoS Pathog. 2022 Feb 24;18(2):e1010364. doi: 10.1371/journal.ppat.1010364. eCollection 2022 Feb. PubMed 35202447.
Backbone
  Vector backbone: pTT3
  Backbone manufacturer: Yves Durocher, NRC
  Backbone size w/o insert (bp): 6132
  Vector type: Mammalian Expression
Growth in bacteria
  Bacterial resistance: Ampicillin, 100 μg/mL
  Growth temperature: 37°C
  Growth strain: DH5alpha
  Copy number: High Copy
Gene/Insert
  Gene/Insert name: alpha glucosidase II subunit, putative (alt name: LDPBK_180090)
  Species: Leishmania donovani
  Insert size (bp): 2370
  Tag / fusion protein: biotinylation sequence and His tag (C terminal on insert)
  Cloning method: Unknown
Terms and licenses: Academic/Nonprofit Terms; Industry Terms: Not Available to Industry
How to cite: D44_Ld_180090 was a gift from Gavin Wright (Addgene plasmid # 135858 ; http://n2t.net/addgene:135858 ; RRID:Addgene_135858)
